Addgene plasmid #55605: pLgw-MBD3-V5-Dam
Purpose: Expression of Dam fused MBD3 in mammalian cells
Depositing lab: Paul Wade. Depositing organization: National Institute of Environmental Health Sciences (NIEHS). Publication: MBD3 localizes at promoters, gene bodies and enhancers of active genes. Shimbo T, Du Y, Grimm SA, Dhasarathy A, Mav D, Shah RR, Shi H, Wade PA. PLoS Genet. 2013 Dec;9(12):e1004028. doi: 10.1371/journal.pgen.1004028. Epub 2013 Dec 26. PGENETICS-D-13-01724 PubMed 24385926.
Backbone
  Vector backbone: pLgw-RFC1-V5-EcoDam
  Backbone manufacturer: Dr. Bas van Steensel, Netherlands Cancer Institute
  Backbone size w/o insert (bp): 10208
  Vector type: Mammalian Expression, Lentiviral
Growth in bacteria
  Bacterial resistance: Ampicillin, 100 μg/mL
  Growth temperature: 37°C
  Growth strain: Stbl3
  Copy number: Unknown
Gene/Insert
  Gene/Insert name: MBD3
  Species: H. sapiens (human)
  Insert size (bp): 780
  GenBank ID: BC043619
  Entrez Gene: MBD3
  Promoter: HSP
  Tag / fusion protein: V5 (C terminal on backbone); DamID (DNA adenine methyltransferase identification) (C terminal on backbone)
  Cloning method: Gateway Cloning
  Sequencing primers: 5′ unknown
Resource information
  A portion of this plasmid was derived from a plasmid made by: Human MBD3 sequence was obtained from Thermo Scientific cDNA clone MGC:50958 IMAGE:6156267
Terms and licenses: Academic/Nonprofit Terms; Industry Terms: Not Available to Industry
How to cite: pLgw-MBD3-V5-Dam was a gift from Paul Wade (Addgene plasmid # 55605 ; http://n2t.net/addgene:55605 ; RRID:Addgene_55605)
