[The description below was written by a language model from this plasmid's Addgene catalogue record and pLannotate feature annotations shown in this document.]
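Description:
pLgw-MBD3-V5-Dam is a lentiviral mammalian expression plasmid that produces human MBD3 fused at its C-terminus to a V5 epitope tag and the E. coli DNA adenine methyltransferase (Dam). It was built by Gateway recombination into the pLgw-RFC1-V5-EcoDam backbone, and the annotated sequence shows the MBD3 coding region flanked by attB1 and attB2 sites, followed in frame by V5 and dam. The fusion is driven by a Drosophila hsp70 heat-shock promoter (listed as "HSP" in the record). In DamID vectors this kind of promoter is generally used uninduced, so that only trace, leaky levels of the Dam fusion are made and non-specific methylation is kept low.

The transfer cassette has a CMV enhancer/promoter fused to a truncated HIV-1 5' LTR, the Ψ packaging signal with a partial gag sequence, and the RRE for Rev-dependent export of the genomic RNA. A truncated downstream LTR is followed by a bGH polyadenylation signal. Outside the viral unit, an SV40 promoter/EM7 promoter pair drives BleoR, a Zeocin-type marker that can be expressed in both mammalian cells and bacteria. An f1 origin is also present. The plasmid replicates in E. coli from a high-copy ColE1/pUC-type origin with ampicillin selection. The sequenced record is 9,369 nt, shorter than the listed backbone size plus insert, as expected when the Gateway cassette is replaced by the roughly 780 bp insert.

The construct is intended for DamID mapping of MBD3. Dam tethered to MBD3 methylates adenines in GATC sites near where the protein sits on chromatin, and these marks are then used to identify its genomic binding regions. The associated study reports MBD3 at promoters, gene bodies and enhancers of active genes.
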