Features (pLannotate 1.2.2; 31 found; start..end, strand, type, name):
     55..76      +  protein_bind   CAP binding site: CAP binding activates transcription in the presence of cAMP. E. coli catabolite activator protein
     91..121     +  promoter       lac promoter: promoter for the E. coli lac operon
    129..145     +  protein_bind   lac operator: The lac repressor binds to the lac operator to inhibit transcription in E. coli. This inhibition can be relieved by adding lactose or isopropyl-β-D-thiogalactopyranoside (IPTG). lac repressor encoded by lacI
    218..339     -  polyA_signal   SV40 poly(A) signal: SV40 polyadenylation signal
    334..459     -  CDS            ble (fragment): BLE_KLEPN - Experimental evidence at protein level: Swiss-Prot protein existence level 1. Binding protein with a strong affinity to the bleomycin family of antibiotics. Binds to CL990; an antimitotic-antibiotic compound. From Klebsiella pneumoniae.
    469..843     -  CDS            BleoR: antibiotic-binding protein; Sh ble from Streptoalloteichus hindustanus; confers resistance to bleomycin, phleomycin, and Zeocin™
    862..909     -  promoter       EM7 promoter: synthetic bacterial promoter&nbsp
    957..1286    -  promoter       SV40 promoter: SV40 enhancer and early promoter
   1300..1728    -  rep_origin     f1 ori (sequence partly withheld): f1 bacteriophage origin of replication; arrow indicates direction of (+) strand synthesis
   1749..1770    -  promoter       SV40 promoter (fragment): SV40 enhancer and early promoter
   1774..1998    -  polyA_signal   bGH poly(A) signal: bovine growth hormone polyadenylation signal
   2030..2210    -  LTR            5' LTR (truncated): truncated 5' long terminal repeat (LTR) from HIV-1
   2217..2723    -  CDS            nef (fragment): NEF_HV1LA - Experimental evidence at protein level: Swiss-Prot protein existence level 1. Extracellular Nef protein targets CD4(+) T-lymphocytes for apoptosis by interacting with CXCR4 surface receptors. From Human immunodeficiency virus type 1 group M subtype B (isolate Lai) (HIV-1).
   2723..3556    -  CDS            dam: DMA_ECOLI - Experimental evidence at protein level: Swiss-Prot protein existence level 1. Methylates DNA within the sequence GATC and protects the DNA from cleavage by the restriction endonuclease MboI. Although it shares sequence specificity with a number of type II restriction endonucleases and methylases, it is thought to act in postreplication mismatch repair rather than as a part of a restriction modification system. May also play a role in DNA replication. From Escherichia coli (strain K12).
   3575..3616    -  CDS            V5 tag: epitope tag from simian virus 5
   3627..3651    +  protein_bind   attB2: mutant version of attB; recombination site for the Gateway® BP reaction BP Clonase™
   3668..4432    -  CDS            MBD3 (fragment): MBD3_HUMAN - Experimental evidence at protein level: Swiss-Prot protein existence level 1. Acts as transcriptional repressor and plays a role in gene silencing. Does not bind to DNA by itself (PubMed:12124384). Binds to DNA with a preference for sites containing methylated CpG dinucleotides (in vitro). Binds to a lesser degree DNA containing unmethylated CpG dinucleotides (PubMed:24307175). Recruits histone deacetylases and DNA methyltransferases. From Homo sapiens (Human).
   4465..4489    -  protein_bind   attB1: mutant version of attB; recombination site for the Gateway® BP reaction BP Clonase™
   4542..4780    -  promoter       hsp70 promoter: Drosophila melanogaster hsp70Bb promoter
   4993..5094    -  CDS            Rev (fragment): human immunodeficiency virus 1 (HIV-1) Rev protein; rev; enhances nuclear export of unspliced and incompletely spliced viral mRNAs
   5471..5704    -  misc_feature   RRE: The Rev response element (RRE) of HIV-1 allows for Rev-dependent mRNA export from the nucleus to the cytoplasm.
   5850..6213    -  CDS            HIV-1 gag (fragment): gag protein from human immunodeficiency virus 1; gag
   6197..6322    -  misc_feature   HIV-1 Ψ: packaging signal of human immunodeficiency virus type 1
   6369..6549    -  LTR            5' LTR (truncated): truncated 5' long terminal repeat (LTR) from HIV-1
   6567..6766    -  promoter       CMV promoter: human cytomegalovirus (CMV) immediate early promoter
   6767..7146    -  enhancer       CMV enhancer: human cytomegalovirus immediate early enhancer
   7301..7353    +  misc_feature   bom (fragment): basis of mobility region from pBR322
   7412..7516    +  promoter       AmpR promoter: bla
   7517..8377    +  CDS            AmpR: β-lactamase; bla; confers resistance to ampicillin, carbenicillin, and related antibiotics
   8548..9136    +  rep_origin     ori: high-copy-number ColE1/pMB1/pBR322/pUC origin of replication
   9319..42      +  CDS            lacI (fragment) (across the origin): lac repressor; lacI; The lac repressor binds to the lac operator to inhibit transcription in E. coli. This inhibition can be relieved by adding lactose or isopropyl-β-D-thiogalactopyranoside (IPTG).
>Addgene plasmid #55605 | pLgw-MBD3-V5-Dam | addgene full sequence | sequence record 148543 | Addgene NGS result
CAGCTGGCACGACAGGTTTCCCGACTGGAAAGCGGGCAGTGAGCGCAACGCAATTAATGTGAGTTAGCTC
ACTCATTAGGCACCCCAGGCTTTACACTTTATGCTTCCGGCTCGTATGTTGTGTGGAATTGTGAGCGGAT
AACAATTTCACACAGGAAACAGCTATGACCATGATTACGCCAAGCTCTAGCTAGAGGTCGACGGTATACA
GACATGATAAGATACATTGATGAGTTTGGACAAACCACAACTAGAATGCAGTGAAAAAAATGCTTTATTT
GTGAAATTTGTGATGCTATTGCTTTATTTGTAACCATTATAAGCTGCAATAAACAAGTTGGGGTGGGCGA
AGAACTCCAGCATGAGATCCCCGCGCTGGAGGATCATCCAGCCGGCGTCCCGGAAAACGATTCCGAAGCC
CAACCTTTCATAGAAGGCGGCGGTGGAATCGAAATCTCGTAGCACGTGTCAGTCCTGCTCCTCGGCCACG
AAGTGCACGCAGTTGCCGGCCGGGTCGCGCAGGGCGAACTCCCGCCCCCACGGCTGCTCGCCGATCTCGG
TCATGGCCGGCCCGGAGGCGTCCCGGAAGTTCGTGGACACGACCTCCGACCACTCGGCGTACAGCTCGTC
CAGGCCGCGCACCCACACCCAGGCCAGGGTGTTGTCCGGCACCACCTGGTCCTGGACCGCGCTGATGAAC
AGGGTCACGTCGTCCCGGACCACACCGGCGAAGTCGTCCTCCACGAAGTCCCGGGAGAACCCGAGCCGGT
CGGTCCAGAACTCGACCGCTCCGGCGACGTCGCGCGCGGTGAGCACCGGAACGGCACTGGTCAACTTGGC
CATGGTTTAGTTCCTCACCTTGTCGTATTATACTATGCCGATATACTATGCCGATGATTAATTGTCAACA
CGTGCTGATCAGATCCGAAAATGGATATACAAGCTCCCGGGAGCTTTTTGCAAAAGCCTAGGCCTCCAAA
AAAGCCTCCTCACTACTTCTGGAATAGCTCAGAGGCAGAGGCGGCCTCGGCCTCTGCATAAATAAAAAAA
ATTAGTCAGCCATGGGGCGGAGAATGGGCGGAACTGGGCGGAGTTAGGGGCGGGATGGGCGGAGTTAGGG
GCGGGACTATGGTTGCTGACTAATTGAGATGCATGCTTTGCATACTTCTGCCTGCTGGGGAGCCTGGGGA
CTTTCCACACCTGGTTGCTGACTAATTGAGATGCATGCTTTGCATACTTCTGCCTGCTGGGGAGCCTGGG
GACTTTCCACACCCTAACTGACACACATTCCACAGAATTAATTCGCGTTAAATTTTTGTTAAATCAGCTC
ATTTTTTAACCAATAGGCCGAAATCGGCAAAATCCCTTATAAATCAAAAGAATAGACCGAGATAGGGT
[37 nt withheld, positions 1399-1435]
AAAGAACGTGGACTCCAACGTCAAAGG
[49 nt withheld, positions 1463-1511]
T
[91 nt withheld, positions 1513-1603]
G
[124 nt withheld, positions 1605-1728]
GGGGATACCCCCTAGAGCCCCAGCTGGTTCTTTCCGCCTCAGAAGCCATAGAGCCCACCGCATCCCCAGC
ATGCCTGCTATTGTCTTCCCAATCCTCCCCCTTGCTGTCCTGCCCCACCCCACCCCCCAGAATAGAATGA
CACCTACTCAGACAATGCGATGCAATTTCCTCATTTTATTAGGAAAGGACAGTGGGAGTGGCACCTTCCA
GGGTCAAGGAAGGCACGGGGGAGGGGCAAACAACAGATGGCTGGCAACTAGAAGGCACAGTCGAGGCTGA
TCAGCGGGTTTAAACGGGCCCTGCTAGAGATTTTCCACACTGACTAAAAGGGTCTGAGGGATCTCTAGTT
ACCAGAGTCACACAACAGACGGGCACACACTACTTGAAGCACTCAAGGCAAGCTTTATTGAGGCTTAAGC
AGTGGGTTCCCTAGTTAGCCAGAGAGCTCCCAGGCTCAGATCTGGTCTAACCAGAGAGACCCAGTACAGT
CCGGATGCAGCTCTCGGGCCATGTGATGAAATGCTAGGCGGCTGTCAAACCTCCACTCTAATACTTCTCT
CTCCGGGTCATCCATCCCATGCAGGCTCACAGGGTGTAACAAGCGGGTGTTCTCTCCTTCATTGGCTTCT
TCTACCTTCTCTTGCTCAACTGGTACTAGCTTGTAGCACCATCCAAAGGTCAGTGGATATCTGATCCCTG
GCCCTGGTGTGTAGTTCTGCCAATCAGGGAAGTAGCCTTGTGTGTGGTAGATCCACAGATCAAGGATATC
TTGTCTTCGTTGGGAGTGAATTAGCCCTTCCAGTCCCCCCTTTTCTTTTAAAAAGTGGCTAAGATCTACA
GCTGCCTTGTAAGTCATTGGTCTTAAAGGTACCTGAGGTGTGACTGGAAAACCCACCTCCTCCTCCTCTT
GTGCTTCTAGCCAGGCACAATCAGCATTGGTAGCTGCTGTATTGCTACTTGTGATTGCTCCATGTTTTTC
TAGGTCTCGAGTTATTTTTTCGCGGGTGAAACGACTCCTGGTTTGTACAAAGCCAGCAGTTCGTCCACCT
TTTTACGTGTGCCGCCGTTGCTGCTTATACTGCGTCGAACTTTGACGACATGCAATTTTGCGCGCTGATA
CCACTCACGCGTTAACATCGTATCGTGATTGGAGATCAGCACTGGAATATGGCGCTCAACCAGACCTTCG
GCGATCTCCGCCAGATGCGCTTGTTGTTCAAGCGTAAAACTGTTTGTGTGATACGCCGTAAAGTTGGCGG
TCGCAGACAGCGGTGCATAAGGCGGATCGCAATAGACGACGGATGCATCATCTGCGCGCGCCATGCTATC
GGCGTAAGACTCACAATAGAAAAAGGCATTCTGCGCTTTTTCAGCGAAGTGATACAACTCTGCTTCCGGG
AAATAGGGTTTTTTGTAGCGGCCGAACGGCACGTTAAACTCACCGCGCAGATTGTAACGACACAGGCCGT
TGTAACCGTAGCGGTTCAAATATAAAAACAGTACCGCCCGACGGAACGGATCCTGGCTTTTGTTGAACTC
TTCGCGGAACTGATAGTAAACCTCGGCGCAATTTGTTTCGGGAACAAACAGCTCGCGTGCGGCCTGTACG
TACTCATCAGTACGCATCTTCACAATGTTATAGAGACTGATCAGGTCGCTATTGATATCGGCAAGGATAT
AACGAGAAAAGTCGGTGTTGAGAAACACCGACCCGGCACCTACAAAAGGCTCAACCAGACATTCGCCCTT
GGGCAAATGCCGTTTAATATCATCAAGCAGGGGATACTTGCCCCCTGCCCACTTCAAAAAAGCGCGATTT
TTCTTCATCCGCGGTTCGAAATCGATCGTAGAATCGAGACCGAGGAGAGGGTTAGGGATAGGCTTACCAC
CGGATCGAACCACTTTGTACAAGAAAGCTGGGTCGGCGCGCCCACCCTTGACGTGCTCCATCTCCGGGTC
CGGGTCGGGCTCCTCCTCCTCCTCCTCCTCGTCTTCCTCGTCGTCGTCCTCAGCGCAGGCCTTGTCCAGC
GGCGCCTCCCCGTCACGGGCCAGCTCCTCCACGTGCGCCAGCATGTCGGCCATCAGCGCCTCCTCCAGCC
GCTTCCGCACCTGCTGCACCAGCTCTTCCTGCTTCCTGATGTCCTCGTCGGTCACCATGAAGGCTTTGCA
CAGGGGCTGCGTGGTGTTGAGCCATACGCCGGGGTTCTTCTCCACGGCGGCCGAGAGCTGTCCCGTGATG
GGCATGGTGCTAGTGTGCAGGGCGCTGGCGATGGCCGACAGCAGCGTCTCATCCGTGCAGCCAGGTCCCA
CCCCCTGCAGGCCCTTGGGGAGGTCCATGGTCTTGACCAGCTCCTCAGCAATGTCGAAGGCGTTCAGGCC
GCTCAGCTTCTTCTCCCAGAAGAGCTGGCGCGGCTGGTCCACCGCCTTCTGCGGGTCGCTCTTGACCTTG
TTGCTGGGGTGGTTGGTAATCTTGGTCACCGGCTGCTTGAAGATGGACGCCGTCTGGCGCACGGGCAGCG
CCGTGTTCAGGTCGGGCTTGCCCTTGACCTGGTTGGAGGAGTCGTAGCGCACGCGCTGGCGGCTCTTGTT
CATCTTGCTCATCAGCATCTTGCCCGTGCGGAAGTCGAAGGTGCTCAGGTCCATGGAGCCGCCCAGGTAG
CGCGCCAGCTGCGGCTTGCTGCGGAACTTCTTCCCGCTCGGGCTCTTCCGCTCCATGGTGAAGGGGGCGG
CCGCGGAGCCTGCTTTTTTGTACAAACTTGTTTGATCTAGCTGTGTGTGAGTTCTTCTTTCTCGGTAACT
TGTTGAAAGTATTCAGAGTTCTCTTCTTGTATTCAATAATTACTTCTTGGCAGATTTCAGTAGTTGCAGT
TGATTTACTTGGTTGCTGGTTACTTTTAATTGATTCACTTTAACTTGCACTTTACTGCAGATTGTTTAGC
TTGTTCAGCTGCGCTTGTTTATTTGCTTAGCTTTCGCTTAGCGACGTGTTCACTTTGCTTGTTTGAATTG
AATTGTCGCTCCGTAGACGAAGCGCCTCTATTTATACTCCGGCGGTCGAGGGTACTCCCGGGTACTGAGC
TTTCAGCAAGAGAACAATGCACTTGTCCATCGAGCTTTCAGCAAGAGAACAATGCACTTGTCCATCGAGC
TTTCAGCAAGAGAACAATGCACTTGTCCATCGAGCTAACGAGAACAATGCACTTAGCGGTATCGAGAACA
ATGCACTTAATATGCGGCCGAGATCTGAATTCCTGCAGCCCGGGGGATCCGTTCACTAATCGAATGGATC
TGTCTCTGTCTCTCTCTCCACCTTCTTCTTCTATTCCTTCGGGCCTGTCGGGTCCCCTCGGGGTTGGGAG
GTGGGTCTGAAACGATAATGGTGAATATCCCTGCCTAACTCTATTCACTATAGAAAGTACAGCAAAAACT
ATTCTTAAACCTACCAAGCCTCCTACTATCATTATGAATAATTTTATATACCACAGCCAATTTGTTATGT
TAAACCAATTCCACAAACTTGCCCATTTATCTAATTCCAATAATTCTTGTTCATTCTTTTCTTGCTGGTT
TTGCGATTCTTCAATTAAGGAGTGTATTAAGCTTGTGTAATTGTTAATTTCTCTGTCCCACTCCATCCAG
GTCGTGTGATTCCAAATCTGTTCCAGAGATTTATTACTCCAACTAGCATTCCAAGGCACAGCAGTGGTGC
AAATGAGTTTTCCAGAGCAACCCCAAATCCCCAGGAGCTGTTGATCCTTTAGGTATCTTTCCACAGCCAG
GATTCTTGCCTGGAGCTGCTTGATGCCCCAGACTGTGAGTTGCAACAGATGCTGTTGCGCCTCAATAGCC
CTCAGCAAATTGTTCTGCTGCTGCACTATACCAGACAATAATTGTCTGGCCTGTACCGTCAGCGTCATTG
ACGCTGCGCCCATAGTGCTTCCTGCTGCTCCCAAGAACCCAAGGAACAAAGCTCCTATTCCCACTGCTCT
TTTTTCTCTCTGCACCACTCTTCTCTTTGCCTTGGTGGGTGCTACTCCTAATGGTTCAATTTTTACTACT
TTATATTTATATAATTCACTTCTCCAATTGTCCCTCATATCTCCTCCTCCAGGTCTGAAGATCAGCGGCC
GCTTGCTGTGCGGTGGTCTTACTTTTGTTTTGCTCTTCCTCTATCTTGTCTAAAGCTTCCTTGGTGTCTT
TTATCTCTATCCTTTGATGCACACAATAGAGGGTTGCTACTGTATTATATAATGATCTAAGTTCTTCTGA
TCCTGTCTGAAGGGATGGTTGTAGCTGTCCCAGTATTTGTCTACAGCCTTCTGATGTTTCTAACAGGCCA
GGATTAACTGCGAATCGTTCTAGCTCCCTGCTTGCCCATACTATATGTTTTAATTTATATTTTTTCTTTC
CCCCTGGCCTTAACCGAATTTTTTCCCATCGCGATCTAATTCTCCCCCGCTTAATACTGACGCTCTCGCA
CCCATCTCTCTCCTTCTAGCCTCCGCTAGTCAAAATTTTTGGCGTACTCACCAGTCGCCGCCCCTCGCCT
CTTGCCGTGCGCGCTTCAGCAAGCCGAGTCCTGCGTCGAGAGAGCTCCTCTGGTTTCCCTTTCGCTTTCA
AGTCCCTGTTCGGGCGCCACTGCTAGAGATTTTCCACACTGACTAAAAGGGTCTGAGGGATCTCTAGTTA
CCAGAGTCACACAACAGACGGGCACACACTACTTGAAGCACTCAAGGCAAGCTTTATTGAGGCTTAAGCA
GTGGGTTCCCTAGTTAGCCAGAGAGCTCCCAGGCTCAGATCTGGTCTAACCAGAGAGACCCAGTACAGGC
AAAACGCGCTGCTTATATAGACCTCCCACCGTACACGCCTACCGCCCATTTGCGTCAATGGGGCGGAGTT
GTTACGACATTTTGGAAAGTCCCGTTGATTTTGGTGCCAAAACAAACTCCCATTGACGTCAATGGGGTGG
AGACTTGGAAATCCCCGTGAGTCAAACCGCTATCCACGCCCATTGATGTACTGCCAAAACCGCATCACCA
TGGTAATAGCGATGACTAATACGTAGATGTACTGCCAAGTAGGAAAGTCCCATAAGGTCATGTACTGGGC
ATAATGCCAGGCGGGCCATTTACCGTCATTGACGTCAATAGGGGGCGTACTTGGCATATGATACACTTGA
TGTACTGCCAAGTGGGCAGTTTACCGTAAATACTCCACCCATTGACGTCAATGGAAAGTCCCTATTGGCG
TTACTATGGGAACATACGTCATTATTGACGTCAATGGGCGGGGGTCGTTGGGCGGTCAGCCAGGCGGGCC
ATTTACCGTAAGTTATGTAACGCGGAACTCCATATATGGGCTATGAACTAATGACCCCGTAATTGATTAC
TATTAATAACTAGTCAATAATCAATGTCAACGCGTATATCTGGCCCGTACATCGCGAAGCAGCGCAAAAC
GCCTAACCCTAAGCAGATTCTTCATGCAATTGTCGGTCAAGCCTTGCCTTGTTGTAGCTTAAATTTTGCT
CGCGCACTACTCAGCGACCTCCAACACACAAGCAGGGAGCAGATACTGGCTTAACTATGCGGCATCAGAG
CAGATTGTACTGAGAGTGCACCATAGGGGATCGGGAGATCTCCCGATCCGTCGACGTCAGGTGGCACTTT
TCGGGGAAATGTGCGCGGAACCCCTATTTGTTTATTTTTCTAAATACATTCAAATATGTATCCGCTCATG
AGACAATAACCCTGATAAATGCTTCAATAATATTGAAAAAGGAAGAGTATGAGTATTCAACATTTCCGTG
TCGCCCTTATTCCCTTTTTTGCGGCATTTTGCCTTCCTGTTTTTGCTCACCCAGAAACGCTGGTGAAAGT
AAAAGATGCTGAAGATCAGTTGGGTGCACGAGTGGGTTACATCGAACTGGATCTCAACAGCGGTAAGATC
CTTGAGAGTTTTCGCCCCGAAGAACGTTTTCCAATGATGAGCACTTTTAAAGTTCTGCTATGTGGCGCGG
TATTATCCCGTATTGACGCCGGGCAAGAGCAACTCGGTCGCCGCATACACTATTCTCAGAATGACTTGGT
TGAGTACTCACCAGTCACAGAAAAGCATCTTACGGATGGCATGACAGTAAGAGAATTATGCAGTGCTGCC
ATAACCATGAGTGATAACACTGCGGCCAACTTACTTCTGACAACGATCGGAGGACCGAAGGAGCTAACCG
CTTTTTTGCACAACATGGGGGATCATGTAACTCGCCTTGATCGTTGGGAACCGGAGCTGAATGAAGCCAT
ACCAAACGACGAGCGTGACACCACGATGCCTGTAGCAATGGCAACAACGTTGCGCAAACTATTAACTGGC
GAACTACTTACTCTAGCTTCCCGGCAACAATTAATAGACTGGATGGAGGCGGATAAAGTTGCAGGACCAC
TTCTGCGCTCGGCCCTTCCGGCTGGCTGGTTTATTGCTGATAAATCTGGAGCCGGTGAGCGTGGGTCTCG
CGGTATCATTGCAGCACTGGGGCCAGATGGTAAGCCCTCCCGTATCGTAGTTATCTACACGACGGGGAGT
CAGGCAACTATGGATGAACGAAATAGACAGATCGCTGAGATAGGTGCCTCACTGATTAAGCATTGGTAAC
TGTCAGACCAAGTTTACTCATATATACTTTAGATTGATTTAAAACTTCATTTTTAATTTAAAAGGATCTA
GGTGAAGATCCTTTTTGATAATCTCATGACCAAAATCCCTTAACGTGAGTTTTCGTTCCACTGAGCGTCA
GACCCCGTAGAAAAGATCAAAGGATCTTCTTGAGATCCTTTTTTTCTGCGCGTAATCTGCTGCTTGCAAA
CAAAAAAACCACCGCTACCAGCGGTGGTTTGTTTGCCGGATCAAGAGCTACCAACTCTTTTTCCGAAGGT
AACTGGCTTCAGCAGAGCGCAGATACCAAATACTGTTCTTCTAGTGTAGCCGTAGTTAGGCCACCACTTC
AAGAACTCTGTAGCACCGCCTACATACCTCGCTCTGCTAATCCTGTTACCAGTGGCTGCTGCCAGTGGCG
ATAAGTCGTGTCTTACCGGGTTGGACTCAAGACGATAGTTACCGGATAAGGCGCAGCGGTCGGGCTGAAC
GGGGGGTTCGTGCACACAGCCCAGCTTGGAGCGAACGACCTACACCGAACTGAGATACCTACAGCGTGAG
CTATGAGAAAGCGCCACGCTTCCCGAAGGGAGAAAGGCGGACAGGTATCCGGTAAGCGGCAGGGTCGGAA
CAGGAGAGCGCACGAGGGAGCTTCCAGGGGGAAACGCCTGGTATCTTTATAGTCCTGTCGGGTTTCGCCA
CCTCTGACTTGAGCGTCGATTTTTGTGATGCTCGTCAGGGGGGCGGAGCCTATGGAAAAACGCCAGCAAC
GCGGCCTTTTTACGGTTCCTGGCCTTTTGCTGGCCTTTTGCTCACATGTTCTTTCCTGCGTTATCCCCTG
ATTCTGTGGATAACCGTATTACCGCCTTTGAGTGAGCTGATACCGCTCGCCGCAGCCGAACGACCGAGCG
CAGCGAGTCAGTGAGCGAGGAAGCGGAAGAGCGCCCAATACGCAAACCGCCTCTCCCCGCGCGTTGGCCG
ATTCATTAATG
