>Addgene plasmid #55605 | pLgw-MBD3-V5-Dam | addgene partial sequence | sequence record 92489 | pCasper-hs 5'-GCAACTACTGAAATCTGCCAAG-3'
ACAAGTTACCGAGAAAGAAGAACTCACACACAGCTAGATCAAACAAGTTTGTACAAAAAAGCAGGCTCCG
CGGCCGCCCCCTTCACCATGGAGCGGAAGAGCCCGAGCGGGAAGAAGTTCCGCAGCAAGCCGCAGCTGGC
GCGCTACCTGGGCGGCTCCATGGACCTGAGCACCTTCGACTTCCGCACGGGCAAGATGCTGATGAGCAAG
ATGAACAAGAGCCGCCAGCGCGTGCGCTACGACTCCTCCAACCAGGTCAAGGGCAAGCCCGACCTGAACA
CGGCGCTGCCCGTGCGCCAGACGGCGTCCATCTTCAAGCAGCCGGTGACCAAGATTACCAACCACCCCAG
CAACAAGGTCAAGAGCGACCCGCAGAAGGCGGTGGACCAGCCGCGCCTGCTCTTCTGGGAGAAGAAGCTG
AGCGGCCTGAACGCCTTCGACATTGCTGAGGAGCTGGTCAAGACCATGGACCTCCCCAAGGGCCTGCAGG
GGGTGGGA
