>Addgene plasmid #55605 | pLgw-MBD3-V5-Dam | addgene partial sequence | sequence record 92508 | BGH-rev 5'-TAGAAGGCACAGTCGAGG-3'
GAGATTTTCCACACTGACTAAAAGGGTCTGAGGGATCTCTAGTTACCAGAGTCACACAACAGACGGGCAC
ACACTACTTGAAGCACTCAAGGCAAGCTTTATTGAGGCTTAAGCAGTGGGTTCCCTAGTTAGCCAGAGAG
CTCCCAGGCTCAGATCTGGTCTAACCAGAGAGACCCAGTACAGTCCGGATGCAGCTCTCGGGCCATGTGA
TGAAATGCTAGGCGGCTGTCAAACCTCCACTCTAATACTTCTCTCTCCGGGTCATCCATCCCATGCAGGC
TCACAGGGTGTAACAAGCGGGTGTTCTCTCCTTCATTGGCTTCTTCTACCTTCTCTTGCTCAACTGGTAC
TAGCTTGTAGCACCATCCAAAGGTCAGTGGATATCTGATCCCTGGCCCTGGTGTGTAGTTCTGCCAATCA
GGGAAGTAGCCTTGTGTGTGGTAGATCCACAGATCAAGGATATCTTGTCTTCGTTGGGAGTGAATTAGCC
CTTCCAGTCCCCCCTTTTCTTTTAAAAAGTGGCTAAGATCTACAGCTGCCTTGTAAGTCATTGGTCTTAA
AGGTACCTGAGGTGTGACTGGAAAACCCACCTCCTCCTCCTCTTGTGCTTCTAGCCAGGCACAATCAGCA
TTGGTAGCTGCTGTATTGCTACTTGTGATTGCTCCATGTTTTTCTAGGTCTCGAGTTATTTTTTCGCGGG
TGAAACGACTCCTGGTTTGTACAAAGCCAGCAGTTCGTCCACCTTTTTACGTGTGCCGCCGTTGCTGCTT
ATACTGCGTCGAACTTTGACGACATGCAATTTTGCGCGCTGATACCACTCACGCGTTAACATC
