>Addgene plasmid #55605 | pLgw-MBD3-V5-Dam | addgene partial sequence | sequence record 94593 | pSICO-JL 5'-tgtgactggaaaacccacctc-3'
ATCAGCATTGGTAGCTGCTGTATTGCTACTTGTGATTGCTCCATGTTTTTCTAGGTCTCGAGTTATTTTT
TCGCGGGTGAAACGACTCCTGGTTTGTACAAAGCCAGCAGTTCGTCCACCTTTTTACGTGTGCCGCCGTT
GCTGCTTATACTGCGTCGAACTTTGACGACATGCAATTTTGCGCGCTGATACCACTCACGCGTTAACATC
GTATCGTGATTGGAGATCAGCACTGGAATATGGCGCTCAACCAGACCTTCGGCGATCTCCGCCAGATGCG
CTTGTTGTTCAAGCGTAAAACTGTTTGTGTGATACGCCGTAAAGTTGGCGGTCGCAGACAGCGGTGCATA
AGGCGGATCGCAATAGACGACGGATGCATCATCTGCGCGCGCCATGCTATCGGCGTAAGACTCACAATAG
AAAAAGGCATTCTGCGCTTTTTCAGCGAAGTGATACAACTCTGCTTCCGGGAAATAGGGTTTTTTGTAGC
GGCCGAACGGCACGTTAAACTCACCGCGCAGATTGTAACGACACAGGCCGTTGTAACCGTAGCGGTTCAA
ATATAAAAACAGTACCGCCCGACGGAACGGATCCTGGCTTTTGTTGAACTCTTCGCGGAACTGATAGTAA
ACCTCGGCGCAATTTGTTTCGGGAACAAACAGCTCGCGTGCGGCCTGTACGTACTCATCAGTACGCATCT
TCACAATGTTATAGAGACTGATCAGGTCGCTATTGATATCGGCAAGGATATAACGAGAAAAGTCGGTGTT
GAGAAACACCGACCCGGCACCTACAAAAGGCTCAACCAGACATTCGCCCTTGGGCAAATGCCGTTTAATA
TCATCAAGCAGGGGATACTTGCCCCCTGCCCACTTCAAAAAAGCGCGATTTTTCTTCAT
