>Addgene plasmid #55605 | pLgw-MBD3-V5-Dam | addgene partial sequence | sequence record 94595 | V5-Rev 5'-ACCGAGGAGAGGGTTAGGGAT-3'
AAGCTGGGTCGGCGCGCCCACCCTTGACGTGCTCCATCTCCGGGTCCGGGTCGGGCTCCTCCTCCTCCTC
CTCCTCGTCTTCCTCGTCGTCGTCCTCAGCGCAGGCCTTGTCCAGCGGCGCCTCCCCGTCACGGGCCAGC
TCCTCCACGTGCGCCAGCATGTCGGCCATCAGCGCCTCCTCCAGCCGCTTCCGCACCTGCTGCACCAGCT
CTTCCTGCTTCCTGATGTCCTCGTCGGTCACCATGAAGGCTTTGCACAGGGGCTGCGTGGTGTTGAGCCA
TACGCCGGGGTTCTTCTCCACGGCGGCCGAGAGCTGTCCCGTGATGGGCATGGTGCTAGTGTGCAGGGCG
CTGGCGATGGCCGACAGCAGCGTCTCATCCGTGCAGCCAGGTCCCACCCCCTGCAGGCCCTTGGGGAGGT
CCATGGTCTTGACCAGCTCCTCAGCAATGTCGAAGGCGTTCAGGCCGCTCAGCTTCTTCTCCCAGAAGAG
CTGGCGCGGCTGGTCCACCGCCTTCTGCGGGTCGCTCTTGACCTTGTTGCTGGGGTGGTTGGTAATCTTG
GTCACCGGCTGCTTGAAGATGGACGCCGTCTGGCGCACGGGCAGCGCCGTGTTCAGGTCGGGCTTGCCCT
TGACCTGGTTGGAGGAGTCGTAGCGCACGCGCTGGCGGCTCTTGTTCATCTTGCTCATCAGCATCTTGCC
CGTGCGGAAGTCGAAGGTGCTCAGGTCCATGGAGCCGCCCAGGTAGCGCGCCAGCTGCGGCTTGCTGCGG
AACTTCTTCCCGCTCGGGCTCTTCCGCTCCAT
